>Addgene plasmid #190144 | LZ3 dFE | addgene full sequence | sequence record 376723 | Addgene NGS Result
CCGGGAGCTGCATGTGTCAGAGGTTTTCACCGTCATCACCGAAACGCGCGAGACGAAAGGGCCTCGTGAT
ACGCCTATTTTTATAGGTTAATGTCATGATAATAATGGTTTCTTAGACGTCAGGTGGCACTTTTCGGGGA
AATGTGCGCGGAACCCCTATTTGTTTATTTTTCTAAATACATTCAAATATGTATCCGCTCATGAGACAAT
AACCCTGATAAATGCTTCAATAATATTGAAAAAGGAAGAGTATGAGTATTCAACATTTCCGTGTCGCCCT
TATTCCCTTTTTTGCGGCATTTTGCCTTCCTGTTTTTGCTCACCCAGAAACGCTGGTGAAAGTAAAAGAT
GCTGAAGATCAGTTGGGTGCACGAGTGGGTTACATCGAACTGGATCTCAACAGCGGTAAGATCCTTGAGA
GTTTTCGCCCCGAAGAACGTTTTCCAATGATGAGCACTTTTAAAGTTCTGCTATGTGGCGCGGTATTATC
CCGTATTGACGCCGGGCAAGAGCAACTCGGTCGCCGCATACACTATTCTCAGAATGACTTGGTTGAGTAC
TCACCAGTCACAGAAAAGCATCTTACGGATGGCATGACAGTAAGAGAATTATGCAGTGCTGCCATAACCA
TGAGTGATAACACTGCGGCCAACTTACTTCTGACAACGATCGGAGGACCGAAGGAGCTAACCGCTTTTTT
GCACAACATGGGGGATCATGTAACTCGCCTTGATCGTTGGGAACCGGAGCTGAATGAAGCCATACCAAAC
GACGAGCGTGACACCACGATGCCTGTAGCAATGGCAACAACGTTGCGCAAACTATTAACTGGCGAACTAC
TTACTCTAGCTTCCCGGCAACAATTAATAGACTGGATGGAGGCGGATAAAGTTGCAGGACCACTTCTGCG
CTCGGCCCTTCCGGCTGGCTGGTTTATTGCTGATAAATCTGGAGCCGGTGAGCGTGGAAGCCGCGGTATC
ATTGCAGCACTGGGGCCAGATGGTAAGCCCTCCCGTATCGTAGTTATCTACACGACGGGGAGTCAGGCAA
CTATGGATGAACGAAATAGACAGATCGCTGAGATAGGTGCCTCACTGATTAAGCATTGGTAACTGTCAGA
CCAAGTTTACTCATATATACTTTAGATTGATTTAAAACTTCATTTTTAATTTAAAAGGATCTAGGTGAAG
ATCCTTTTTGATAATCTCATGACCAAAATCCCTTAACGTGAGTTTTCGTTCCACTGAGCGTCAGACCCCG
TAGAAAAGATCAAAGGATCTTCTTGAGATCCTTTTTTTCTGCGCGTAATCTGCTGCTTGCAAACAAAAAA
ACCACCGCTACCAGCGGTGGTTTGTTTGCCGGATCAAGAGCTACCAACTCTTTTTCCGAAGGTAACTGGC
TTCAGCAGAGCGCAGATACCAAATACTGTTCTTCTAGTGTAGCCGTAGTTAGGCCACCACTTCAAGAACT
CTGTAGCACCGCCTACATACCTCGCTCTGCTAATCCTGTTACCAGTGGCTGCTGCCAGTGGCGATAAGTC
GTGTCTTACCGGGTTGGACTCAAGACGATAGTTACCGGATAAGGCGCAGCGGTCGGGCTGAACGGGGGGT
TCGTGCACACAGCCCAGCTTGGAGCGAACGACCTACACCGAACTGAGATACCTACAGCGTGAGCTATGAG
AAAGCGCCACGCTTCCCGAAGGGAGAAAGGCGGACAGGTATCCGGTAAGCGGCAGGGTCGGAACAGGAGA
GCGCACGAGGGAGCTTCCAGGGGGAAACGCCTGGTATCTTTATAGTCCTGTCGGGTTTCGCCACCTCTGA
CTTGAGCGTCGATTTTTGTGATGCTCGTCAGGGGGGCGGAGCCTATGGAAAAACGCCAGCAACGCGGCCT
TTTTACGGTTCCTGGCCTTTTGCTGGCCTTTTGCTCACATGTCCTGCAGGCAGCTGCGCGCTCGCTCGCT
CACTGAGGCCGCCCGGGCGTCGGGCGACCTTTGGTCGCCCGGCCTCAGTGAGCGAGCGAGCGCGCAGAGA
GGGAGTGGCCAACTCCATCACTAGGGGTTCCTGCGGCCTCTAGAGGTACCCGTTACATAACTTACGGTAA
ATGGCCCGCCTGGCTGACCGCCCAACGACCCCCGCCCATTGACGTCAATAGTAACGCCAATAGGGACTTT
CCATTGACGTCAATGGGTGGAGTATTTACGGTAAACTGCCCACTTGGCAGTACATCAAGTGTATCATATG
CCAAGTACGCCCCCTATTGACGTCAATGACGGTAAATGGCCCGCCTGGCATTGTGCCCAGTACATGACCT
TATGGGACTTTCCTACTTGGCAGTACATCTACGTATTAGTCATCGCTATTACCATGGTCGAGGTGAGCCC
CACGTTCTGCTTCACTCTCCCCATCTCCCCCCCCTCCCCACCCCCAATTTTGTATTTATTTATTTTTTAA
TTATTTTGTGCAGCGATGGGGGCGGGGGGGGGGGGGGGGCGCGCGCCRGGGGGGGSGGGGSGGGGSGRGG
GGSGGGGSGGGGCGAGGCGGAGAGGTGCGGCGGCAGCCAATCAGAGCGGCGCGCTCCGAAAGTTTCCTTT
TATGGCGAGGCGGCGGCGGCGGCGGCCCTATAAAAAGCGAAGCGCGCGGCGGGCGGGAGTCGCTGCGCGC
TGCCTTCGCCCCGTGCCCCGCTCCGCCGCCGCCTCGCGCCGCCCGCCCCGGCTCTGACTGACCGCGTTAC
TCCCACAGGTGAGCGGGCGGGACGGCCCTTCTCCTCCGGGCTGTAATTAGCTGAGCAAGAGGTAAGGGTT
TAAGGGATGGTTGGTTGGTGGGGTATTAATGTTTAATTACCTGGAGCACCTGCCTGAAATCACTTTTTTT
CAGGTTGGACCGGTGCCACCATGGACTATAAGGACCACGACGGAGACTACAAGGATCATGATATTGATTA
CAAAGACGATGACGATAAGATGGCCCCAAAGAAGAAGCGGAAGGTCGGTATCCACGGAGTCCCAGCAGCC
GACAAGAAGTACAGCATCGGCCTGGACATCGGCACCAACTCTGTGGGCTGGGCCGTGATCACCGACGAGT
ACAAGGTGCCCAGCAAGAAATTCAAGGTGCTGGGCAACACCGACCGGCACAGCATCAAGAAGAACCTGAT
CGGAGCCCTGCTGTTCGACAGCGGCGAAACAGCCGAGGCCACCCGGCTGAAGAGAACCGCCAGAAGAAGA
TACACCAGACGGAAGAACCGGATCTGCTATCTGCAAGAGATCTTCAGCAACGAGATGGCCAAGGTGGACG
ACAGCTTCTTCCACAGACTGGAAGAGTCCTTCCTGGTGGAAGAGGATAAGAAGCACGAGCGGCACCCCAT
CTTCGGCAACATCGTGGACGAGGTGGCCTACCACGAGAAGTACCCCACCATCTACCACCTGAGAAAGAAA
CTGGTGGACAGCACCGACAAGGCCGACCTGCGGCTGATCTATCTGGCCCTGGCCCACATGATCAAGTTCC
GGGGCCACTTCCTGATCGAGGGCGACCTGAACCCCGACAACAGCGACGTGGACAAGCTGTTCATCCAGCT
GGTGCAGACCTACAACCAGCTGTTCGAGGAAAACCCCATCAACGCCAGCGGCGTGGACGCCAAGGCCATC
CTGTCTGCCAGACTGAGCAAGAGCAGACGGCTGGAAAATCTGATCGCCCAGCTGCCCGGCGAGAAGAAGA
ATGGCCTGTTCGGAAACCTGATTGCCCTGAGCCTGGGCCTGACCCCCAACTTCAAGAGCAACTTCGACCT
GGCCGAGGATGCCAAACTGCAGCTGAGCAAGGACACCTACGACGACGACCTGGACAACCTGCTGGCCCAG
ATCGGCGACCAGTACGCCGACCTGTTTCTGGCCGCCAAGAACCTGTCCGACGCCATCCTGCTGAGCGACA
TCCTGAGAGTGAACACCGAGATCACCAAGGCCCCCCTGAGCGCCTCTATGATCAAGAGATACGACGAGCA
CCACCAGGACCTGACCCTGCTGAAAGCTCTCGTGCGGCAGCAGCTGCCTGAGAAGTACAAAGAGATTTTC
TTCGACCAGAGCAAGAACGGCTACGCCGGCTACATTGACGGCGGAGCCAGCCAGGAAGAGTTCTACAAGT
TCATCAAGCCCATCCTGGAAAAGATGGACGGCACCGAGGAACTGCTCGTGAAGCTGAACAGAGAGGACCT
GCTGCGGAAGCAGCGGACCTTCGACAACGGCAGCATCCCCCACCAGATCCACCTGGGAGAGCTGCACGCC
ATTCTGCGGCGGCAGGAAGATTTTTACCCATTCCTGAAGGACAACCGGGAAAAGATCGAGAAGATCCTGA
CCTTCCGCATCCCCTACTACGTGGGCCCTCTGGCCAGGGGAAACAGCAGATTCGCCTGGATGACCAGAAA
GAGCGAGGAAACCATCACCCCCTGGAACTTCGAGGAAGTGGTGGACAAGGGCGCTTCCGCCCAGAGCTTC
ATCGAGCGGATGACCAACTTCGATAAGAACCTGCCCAACGAGAAGGTGCTGCCCAAGCACAGCCTGCTGT
ACGAGTACTTCACCGTGTATAACGAGCTGACCAAAGTGAAATACGTGACCGAGGGAATGAGAAAGCCCGC
CTTCCTGAGCGGCGAGCAGAAAAAGGCCATCGTGGACCTGCTGTTCAAGACCAACCGGAAAGTGACCGTG
AAGCAGCTGAAAGAGGACTACTTCAAGAAAATCGAGTGCTTCGACTCCGTGGAAATCTCCGGCGTGGAAG
ATCGGTTCAACGCCTCCCTGGGCACATACCACGATCTGCTGAAAATTATCAAGGACAAGGACTTCCTGGA
CAATGAGGAAAACGAGGACATTCTGGAAGATATCGTGCTGACCCTGACACTGTTTGAGGACAGAGAGATG
ATCGAGGAACGGCTGAAAACCTATGCCCACCTGTTCGACGACAAAGTGATGAAGCAGCTGAAGCGGCGGA
GATACACCGGCTGGGGCAGGCTGAGCCGGAAGCTGATCAACGGCATCCGGGACAAGCAGTCCGGCAAGAC
AATCCTGGATTTCCTGAAGTCCGACGGCTTCGCCTGCAGAAACTTCATGCAGCTGATCCACGACGACAGC
CTGACCTTTAAAGAGGACATCCAGAAAGCCCAGGTGTCCGGCCAGGGCGATAGCCTGCACGAGCACATTG
CCAATCTGGCCGGCAGCCCCGCCATTAAGAAGGGCATCCTGCAGACAGTGAAGGTGGTGGACGAGCTCGT
GAAAGTGATGGGCCGGCACAAGCCCGAGAACATCGTGATCGAAATGGCCAGAGAGAACCAGATCACCCAG
AAGGGACAGAAGAACAGCCGCGAGAGAATGAAGCGGATCGAAGAGGGCATCAAAGAGCTGGGCAGCCAGA
TCCTGAAAGAACACCCCGTGGAAAACACCCAGCTGCAGAACGAGAAGCTGTACCTGTACTACCTGCAGAA
TGGGCGGGATATGTACGTGGACCAGGAACTGGACATCAACCGGCTGTCCGACTACGATGTGGACCATATC
GTGCCTCAGAGCTTTCTGAAGGACGACTCCATCGACAACAAGGTGCTGACCAGAAGCGACAAGAACCGGG
GCAAGAGCGACAACGTGCCCTCCGAAGAGGTCGTGAAGAAGATGAAGAACTACTGGCGGCAGCTGCTGAA
CGCCAAGCTGATTACCCAGAGAAAGTTCGACAATCTGACCAAGGCCGAGAGAGGCGGCCTGAGCGAACTG
GATAAGGCCATGTTCATCAAGAGACAGCTGGTGGAAACCCGGCAGATCACAAAGCACGTGGCACAGATCC
TGGACTCCCGGATGAACACTAAGTACGACGAGAATGACAAGCTGATCCGGGAAGTGAAAGTGATCACCCT
GAAGTCCAAGCTGGTGTCCGATTTCCGGAAGGATTTCCAGTTTTACAAAGTGCGCGAGATCAACAAATAC
CACCACGCCCACGACGCCTACCTGAACGCCGTCGTGGGAACCGCCCTGATCAAAAAGTACCCTAAGCTGG
AAAGCGAGTTCGTGTACGGCGACTACAAGGTGTACGACGTGCGGAAGATGATCGCCAAGAGCGAGCAGGA
AATCGGCAAGGCTACCGCCAAGTACTTCTTCTACAGCAACATCATGAACTTTTTCAAGACCGAGATTACC
CTGGCCAACGGCGAGATCCGGAAGCGGCCTCTGATCGAGACAAACGGCGAAACCGGGGAGATCGTGTGGG
ATAAGGGCCGGGATTTTGCCACCGTGCGGAAAGTGCTGAGCATGCCCCAAGTGAATATCGTGAAAAAGAC
CGAGGTGCAGACAGGCGGCTTCAGCAAAGAGTCTATCCTGCCCAAGAGGAACAGCGATAAGCTGATCGCC
AGAAAGAAGGACTGGGACCCTAAGAAGTACGGCGGCTTCGACAGCCCCACCGTGGCCTATTCTGTGCTGG
TGGTGGCCAAAGTGGAAAAGGGCAAGTCCAAGAAACTGAAGAGTGTGAAAGAGCTGCTGGGGATCACCAT
CATGGAAAGAAGCAGCTTCGAGAAGAATCCCATCGACTTTCTGGAAGCCAAGGGCTACAAAGAAGTGAAA
AAGGACCTGATCATCAAGCTGCCTAAGTACTCCCTGTTCGAGCTGGAAAACGGCCGGAAGAGAATGCTGG
CCTCTGCCGGCGAACTGCAGAAGGGAAACGAACTGGCCCTGCCCTCCAAATATGTGAACTTCCTGTACCT
GGCCAGCCACTATGAGAAGCTGAAGGGCTCCCCCGAGGATAATGAGCAGAAACAGCTGTTTGTGGAACAG
CACAAGCACTACCTGGACGAGATCATCGAGCAGATCAGCGAGTTCTCCAAGAGAGTGATCCTGGCCGACG
CTAATCTGGACAAAGTGCTGTCCGCCTACAACAAGCACCGGGATAAGCCCATCAGAGAGCAGGCCGAGAA
TATCATCCACCTGTTTACCCTGACCAATCTGGGAGCCCCTGCCGCCTTCAAGTACTTTGACACCACCATC
GACCGGAAGAGGTACACCAGCACCAAAGAGGTGCTGGACGCCACCCTGATCCACCAGAGCATCACCGGCC
TGTACGAGACACGGATCGACCTGTCTCAGCTGGGAGGCGACAAAAGGCCGGCGGCCACGAAAAAGGCCGG
CCAGGCAAAAAAGAAAAAGGGCGGCGGATCTGGTGGTGGGTCTGGCGGAGGCTCGAAGGAATTCTATATT
AGTATCGAGACAGTGGGAAACAACATTGTAGAGCGGTATATCGATGAAAACGGCAAAGAAAGGACTCGAG
AGGTCGAATACCTTCCGACCATGTTTCGCCACTGTAAAGAAGAATCTAAGTACAAAGATATTTACGGGAA
GAATTGCGCTCCCCAAAAATTTCCCTCCATGAAGGATGCTCGAGACTGGATGAAGCGCATGGAGGACATA
GGTCTCGAAGCATTGGGGATGAACGATTTTAAGTTGGCTTACATCTCCGACACTTACGGGTCAGAAATAG
TGTACGATAGGAAGTTCGTTCGCGTGGCAAATTGCGATATAGAGGTCACTGGAGATAAGTTCCCGGACCC
GATGAAGGCGGAGTACGAAATTGACGCTATAACACACTATGACTCAATCGACGACCGGTTCTATGTATTT
GACCTGCTCAATTCCATGTACGGGTCTGTAAGCAAGTGGGACGCTAAACTCGCGGCTAAACTTGACTGTG
AAGGAGGGGATGAAGTACCTCAGGAAATCTTGGACAGGGTAATCTACATGCCCTTTGACAATGAACGAGA
TATGCTTATGGAGTACATTAATTTGTGGGAGCAAAAGCGCCCCGCAATATTTACAGGCTGGAACATAGAA
GGGTTCGATGTACCGTATATTATGAATCGGGTAAAGATGATCCTCGGAGAGAGAAGCATGAAAAGATTTT
CACCTATTGGCAGAGTGAAATCTAAGTTGATACAAAACATGTATGGCTCAAAAGAGATCTATTCAATAGA
TGGAGTTAGCATACTCGACTACCTGGATCTGTATAAAAAGTTTGCTTTTACCAACTTGCCTAGCTTCTCC
CTTGAAAGTGTCGCCCAACACGAGACCAAGAAAGGTAAGCTGCCGTACGATGGCCCGATTAATAAACTGC
GCGAGACCAACCATCAAAGATATATTAGCTACAACATAATTGATGTCGAATCTGTGCAAGCCATTGATAA
GATAAGGGGCTTTATCGACCTTGTCCTGTCAATGTCCTATTACGCCAAAATGCCGTTCTCAGGTGTAATG
TCACCCATAAAGACGTGGGATGCGATCATCTTCAATTCTCTCAAGGGAGAGCACAAGGTGATCCCCCAAC
AGGGGTCCCACGTAAAGCAGTCCTTCCCGGGAGCTTTTGTCTTTGAGCCAAAGCCGATCGCCCGAAGGTA
TATCATGTCTTTCGACCTTACGTCACTTTACCCTTCAATTATTCGACAAGTGAATATATCACCCGAGACT
ATCCGGGGCCAGTTTAAGGTACACCCAATCCATGAGTACATAGCCGGTACAGCCCCAAAACCCAGTGACG
AATACTCTTGCAGCCCTAATGGGTGGATGTACGACAAACACCAGGAGGGCATAATCCCAAAGGAAATCGC
GAAAGTATTTTTCCAACGGAAAGACTGGAAGAAAAAGATGTTCGCGGAGGAAATGAACGCCGAGGCTATT
AAAAAAATCATTATGAAGGGAGCGGGTAGCTGTTCTACCAAGCCAGAGGTAGAGCGCTACGTCAAATTCA
GTGATGACTTCCTTAATGAGCTGAGTAACTACACAGAGTCTGTACTGAACTCACTGATTGAGGAATGTGA
AAAAGCCGCAACACTTGCTAATACCAATCAACTGAATCGGAAGATCCTGATTAATTCACTGTATGGCGCC
TTGGGCAACATTCATTTCAGATACTACGACCTCAGGAATGCCACGGCCATTACAATTTTCGGTCAGGTCG
GGATCCAGTGGATCGCCCGAAAAATCAACGAGTACCTCAATAAAGTGTGTGGTACCAATGACGAGGATTT
TATCGCAGCAGGCGATACCGATAGCGTGTATGTTTGCGTCGACAAGGTCATTGAAAAGGTAGGGCTGGAT
CGGTTTAAGGAGCAGAATGATCTTGTCGAGTTTATGAACCAGTTTGGTAAAAAAAAGATGGAACCGATGA
TAGATGTAGCGTACCGAGAACTTTGTGACTACATGAATAATCGCGAGCACTTGATGCACATGGACAGGGA
AGCGATTTCATGCCCCCCACTCGGTTCAAAGGGCGTAGGGGGTTTCTGGAAAGCTAAGAAACGGTACGCC
CTCAACGTCTATGACATGGAAGACAAGAGGTTCGCGGAACCTCATTTGAAGATAATGGGGATGGAGACGC
AACAGTCCTCAACTCCAAAGGCTGTGCAAGAGGCTCTGGAAGAAAGCATACGACGCATACTCCAGGAGGG
GGAAGAGAGTGTTCAGGAGTATTATAAAAACTTTGAAAAGGAGTACCGCCAGCTTGACTACAAGGTAATC
GCGGAGGTTAAGACTGCGAATGATATCGCCAAATATGATGATAAAGGATGGCCCGGTTTCAAATGCCCTT
TCCATATACGAGGGGTCCTCACCTACCGCCGCGCCGTGTCTGGTCTGGGGGTCGCACCAATTCTCGACGG
AAATAAGGTTATGGTACTCCCACTCCGCGAGGGGAATCCGTTTGGTGACAAATGCATCGCCTGGCCGTCT
GGTACGGAGCTCCCCAAGGAAATACGCAGCGACGTCCTCAGTTGGATCGACCACTCCACACTGTTTCAGA
AGTCATTCGTTAAACCTCTGGCCGGGATGTGTGAATCCGCGGGTATGGACTACGAGGAGAAAGCTTCATT
GGACTTTCTTTTCGGGGGTGGTTCTCCAAAGAAGAAGCGGAAGGTCTAGCCTAGAGCTCGCTGATCAGCC
TCGACTGTGCCTTCTAGTTGCCAGCCATCTGTTGTTTGCCCCTCCCCCGTGCCTTCCTTGACCCTGGAAG
GTGCCACTCCCACTGTCCTTTCCTAATAAAATGAGGAAATTGCATCGCATTGTCTGAGTAGGTGTCATTC
TATTCTGGGGGGTGGGGTGGGGCAGGACAGCAAGGGGGAGGATTGGGAAGAGAATAGCAGGCATGCTGGG
GAGCGGCCGCAGGAACCCCTAGTGATGGAGTTGGCCACTCCCTCTCTGCGCGCTCGCTCGCTCACTGAGG
CCGGGCGACCAAAGGTCGCCCGACGCCCGGGCTTTGCCCGGGCGGCCTCAGTGAGCGAGCGAGCGCGCAG
CTGCCTGCAGGGGCGCCTGATGCGGTATTTTCTCCTTACGCATCTGTGCGGTATTTCACACCGCATA
[95 nt withheld, positions 10358-10452]
T
[46 nt withheld, positions 10454-10499]
C
[141 nt withheld, positions 10501-10641]
CCTTTGACGTTGGAGTCCACGTTCTTT
[37 nt withheld, positions 10669-10705]
ACTCTATCTCGGGCTATTCTTTTGATTTATAAGGGATTTTGCCGATTTCGGTCTATTGGTTAAAAAATGA
GCTGATTTAACAAAAATTTAACGCGAATTTTAACAAAATATTAACGTTTACAATTTTATGGTGCACTCTC
AGTACAATCTGCTCTGATGCCGCATAGTTAAGCCAGCCCCGACACCCGCCAACACCCGCTGACGCGCCCT
GACGGGCTTGTCTGCTCCCGGCATCCGCTTACAGACAAGCTGTGACCGTCT
Features (pLannotate 1.2.2; 18 found; start..end, strand, type, name):
     17..52      -  CDS            rop (fragment): Rop protein, which maintains plasmids at low copy number; rop
    147..251     +  promoter       AmpR promoter: bla
    252..1112    +  CDS            AmpR: β-lactamase; bla; confers resistance to ampicillin, carbenicillin, and related antibiotics
   1283..1871    +  rep_origin     ori: high-copy-number ColE1/pMB1/pBR322/pUC origin of replication
   1944..1971    +  repeat_region  AAV2 ITR (fragment): inverted terminal repeat of adeno-associated virus serotype 2 inverted
   2000..2027    +  repeat_region  AAV2 ITR (fragment): inverted terminal repeat of adeno-associated virus serotype 2 inverted
   2081..2366    +  enhancer       CMV enhancer: human cytomegalovirus immediate early enhancer; contains an 18-bp deletion relative to the standard CMV enhancer
   2368..2645    +  promoter       chicken β-actin promoter: No description available
   2646..2873    +  intron         hybrid intron: hybrid between chicken β-actin (CBA) and minute virus of mice (MMV) introns (Gray et al., 2011)
   3011..4612    +  CDS            Cas9(N): N-terminal portion of Streptococcus pyogenes Cas9 (Zetsche et al., 2015)
   4613..7111    +  CDS            Cas9(C): C-terminal portion of Streptococcus pyogenes Cas9 (Zetsche et al., 2015)
   7112..7159    +  CDS            nucleoplasmin NLS: bipartite nuclear localization signal from nucleoplasmin
   7196..9886    +  CDS            43: DPOL_BPT4 - Experimental evidence at protein level: Swiss-Prot protein existence level 1. Replicates the viral genomic DNA. This polymerase possesses two enzymatic activities: DNA synthesis (polymerase) and an exonucleolytic activity that degrades single-stranded DNA in the 3'- to 5'-direction for proofreading purpose. From Enterobacteria phage T4 (Bacteriophage T4).
   9945..10056   +  polyA_signal   bGH poly(A) signal: bovine growth hormone polyadenylation signal
  10161..10301   +  repeat_region  AAV2 ITR: inverted terminal repeat of adeno-associated virus serotype 2 inverted
  10306..10357   -  misc_feature   bom (fragment): basis of mobility region from pBR322
  10376..10831   +  rep_origin     f1 ori (sequence partly withheld): f1 bacteriophage origin of replication; arrow indicates direction of (+) strand synthesis
  10832..10881   -  misc_feature   bom (fragment): basis of mobility region from pBR322
