[The description below was written by a language model from this plasmid's Addgene catalogue record and pLannotate feature annotations shown in this document.]
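Description:
LZ3 dFE is a mammalian expression CRISPR plasmid built on the pX165 backbone, sequenced at about 11 kb. It is propagated in E. coli through a high-copy ColE1/pUC-type origin and selected with ampicillin via the β-lactamase gene under its own promoter. An f1 phage origin is also present. The feature table detects one full AAV2 inverted terminal repeat downstream of the expression cassette and only short ITR fragments upstream. These are most likely remnants of the parental vector design, and the record does not present the plasmid as an AAV packaging construct. No U6 promoter or guide RNA scaffold is annotated, so a guide would apparently have to be supplied from a separate construct.

The payload is a single fusion protein, LZ3Cas9-T4pol, described as synthetic and codon optimized for mammalian cells. Expression is driven by a hybrid promoter made up of the CMV enhancer, the chicken β-actin promoter and a hybrid CBA/MVM intron, and the transcript ends at a bovine growth hormone polyadenylation signal. The open reading frame carries an N-terminal 3xFLAG tag according to the catalogue, although this tag is not annotated in the feature table. It is followed by Streptococcus pyogenes Cas9 (the LZ3 variant per the record), a bipartite nucleoplasmin nuclear localization signal, and bacteriophage T4 DNA polymerase, an enzyme with both DNA synthesis and 3'-to-5' exonuclease activities.

The associated publication concerns "frame editors" for precise, template-free frameshifting. This suggests that tethering the polymerase to the nuclease is meant to bias how Cas9-cut ends are processed and so favour defined frameshift outcomes. The record does not define the "dFE" designation or the specific LZ3 mutations.
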