Addgene plasmid #190144: LZ3 dFE
Purpose: Expresses LZ3Cas9-T4pol (LZ3 dFE)
Depositing lab: Timothy Lu. Depositing organization: Massachusetts Institute of Technology. Publication: Frame Editors for Precise, Template-Free Frameshifting. Nakade S, Nakamae K, Tang T-C, Yu D, Sakuma T, Yamamoto T, Lu TK. bioRxiv 2022.12.05.518807 10.1101/2022.12.05.518807.
Backbone
  Vector backbone: pX165
  Vector type: Mammalian Expression, CRISPR
Growth in bacteria
  Bacterial resistance: Ampicillin, 100 μg/mL
  Growth temperature: 37°C
  Growth strain: DH5alpha
  Copy number: Unknown
Gene/Insert
  Gene/Insert name: LZ3Cas9-T4pol (LZ3 dFE)
  Species: Synthetic
  Insert size (bp): 7029
  Mutation: Codon Optimized for mammalian cells
  Tag / fusion protein: 3xFLAG (N terminal on insert)
  Cloning method: Unknown
  Sequencing primers: 5′ Tn5; 3′ Tn5
Resource information
  A portion of this plasmid was derived from a plasmid made by: Feng Zhang
Terms and licenses: Academic/Nonprofit Terms; Industry Terms: Not Available to Industry
Depositor comments: Supplemental GenBank file: LZ3 Cas9 (Plasmid #140561) . Please visit https://doi.org/10.1101/2022.12.05.518807 for bioRxiv preprint.
How to cite: LZ3 dFE was a gift from Timothy Lu (Addgene plasmid # 190144 ; http://n2t.net/addgene:190144 ; RRID:Addgene_190144)
